Addgene plasmid #110848: pLenti-VQR-P2A-Puro
Purpose: Lentiviral vector for constitutive expression of Cas9-VQR (not codon optimized)
Depositing lab: Lukas Dow. Depositing organization: Cornell University. Publication: Optimized base editors enable efficient editing in cells, organoids and mice. Zafra MP, Schatoff EM, Katti A, Foronda M, Breinig M, Schweitzer AY, Simon A, Han T, Goswami S, Montgomery E, Thibado J, Kastenhuber ER, Sanchez-Rivera FJ, Shi J, Vakoc CR, Lowe SW, Tschaharganeh DF, Dow LE. Nat Biotechnol. 2018 Jul 3. pii: nbt.4194. doi: 10.1038/nbt.4194. PubMed 29969439.
Backbone
  Vector backbone: Adapted from lentiCRISPRv1
  Backbone size w/o insert (bp): 6296
  Vector type: Lentiviral
  Selectable markers: Puromycin
Growth in bacteria
  Bacterial resistance: Ampicillin, 100 μg/mL
  Growth temperature: 30°C
  Growth strain: NEB Stable
  Copy number: Low Copy
Gene/Insert
  Gene/Insert name: Cas9-VQR (alt name: VQR)
  Species: Synthetic
  Insert size (bp): 4212
  Mutation: D1135V, R1335Q, T1337R
  Promoter: EF1s
  Tag / fusion protein: 3X FLAG (C terminal on insert)
  Cloning method: Gibson Cloning
  Sequencing primers: 5′ TAAGTGCAGTAGTCGCCGTG; 3′ TTAAGAATACCAGTCAATCTTTC
Terms and licenses: Academic/Nonprofit Terms; Industry Terms: Not Available to Industry
How to cite: pLenti-VQR-P2A-Puro was a gift from Lukas Dow (Addgene plasmid # 110848 ; http://n2t.net/addgene:110848 ; RRID:Addgene_110848)
