[The description below was written by a language model from this plasmid's Addgene catalogue record and pLannotate feature annotations shown in this document.]
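Description:
pLenti-VQR-P2A-Puro is a lentiviral transfer plasmid, adapted from the lentiCRISPRv1 backbone, for constitutive expression of the VQR variant of Streptococcus pyogenes Cas9 in mammalian cells. In bacteria it is maintained through a ColE1/pUC-type origin and selected with ampicillin via the β-lactamase gene. The catalogue lists it as low copy, although the annotated origin is of the high-copy type. An f1 origin, an SV40 origin and poly(A) signal, and remnants of lac and T7/T3 promoter elements are carried over from the parental cloning vector.

The viral portion has a third-generation-style layout. An RSV promoter drives a truncated HIV-1 5' LTR, followed by the Ψ packaging signal with a gag fragment, the Rev response element for nuclear export of the genomic RNA, and the cPPT/CTS. A ΔU3 self-inactivating 3' LTR closes the cassette, so the integrated provirus lacks LTR promoter activity. Between these elements, the short EF-1α core promoter (EF1s) drives a single open reading frame. It encodes Cas9 carrying the D1135V, R1335Q and T1337R substitutions, which alter PAM recognition specificity, fused at its C terminus to a 3xFLAG epitope for detection. As the plasmid name indicates, a P2A self-cleaving peptide links this to puromycin N-acetyltransferase, although the P2A itself is not annotated in the feature table. Nuclease expression and puromycin resistance are therefore coupled in one transcript, and a downstream WPRE enhances its expression.

The Cas9 coding sequence is described as not codon optimized. No guide RNA cassette is annotated, so guides would have to be supplied separately. The construct is used to generate puromycin-selected cells that stably express Cas9-VQR.
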