Features (pLannotate 1.2.2; 27 found; start..end, strand, type, name):
    222..402     +  LTR            5' LTR (truncated): truncated 5' long terminal repeat (LTR) from HIV-1
    449..574     +  misc_feature   HIV-1 Ψ: packaging signal of human immunodeficiency virus type 1
    558..921     +  CDS            HIV-1 gag (fragment): gag protein from human immunodeficiency virus 1; gag
   1067..1300    +  misc_feature   RRE: The Rev response element (RRE) of HIV-1 allows for Rev-dependent mRNA export from the nucleus to the cytoplasm.
   1677..1703    +  CDS            Rev (fragment): human immunodeficiency virus 1 (HIV-1) Rev protein; rev; enhances nuclear export of unspliced and incompletely spliced viral mRNAs
   1713..1830    +  misc_feature   cPPT/CTS: central polypurine tract and central termination sequence of HIV-1
   1899..2110    +  promoter       EF-1α core promoter: core promoter for human elongation factor EF-1α
   2136..6239    +  CDS            Cas9 VQR: Streptococcus pyogenes Cas9 endonuclease with the D1135V/R1335Q/T1337R mutations has an altered recognition specificity for the protospacer adjacent motif (PAM) (Kleinstiver et al., 2015)
   6273..6338    +  CDS            3xFLAG: three tandem FLAG® epitope tags, followed by an enterokinase cleavage site
   6420..7019    +  CDS            PuroR (fragment): puromycin N-acetyltransferase; pac from Streptomyces; confers resistance to puromycin
   7035..7623    +  misc_feature   WPRE: woodchuck hepatitis virus posttranscriptional regulatory element
   7674..7693    +  misc_feature   cPPT/CTS (fragment): central polypurine tract and central termination sequence of HIV-1
   7695..7928    +  LTR            3' LTR (ΔU3): self-inactivating 3' long terminal repeat (LTR) from HIV-1
   8006..8127    +  polyA_signal   SV40 poly(A) signal: SV40 polyadenylation signal
   8167..8302    +  rep_origin     SV40 ori: SV40 origin of replication
   8323..8341    -  promoter       T7 promoter: promoter for bacteriophage T7 RNA polymerase
   8349..8504    +  CDS            lacZα (fragment): LacZα fragment of β-galactosidase; lacZ fragment
   8509..8937    +  rep_origin     f1 ori (sequence partly withheld): f1 bacteriophage origin of replication; arrow indicates direction of (+) strand synthesis
   8990..9094    +  promoter       AmpR promoter: bla
   9095..9955    +  CDS            AmpR: β-lactamase; bla; confers resistance to ampicillin, carbenicillin, and related antibiotics
  10126..10714   +  rep_origin     ori: high-copy-number ColE1/pMB1/pBR322/pUC origin of replication
  10897..10989   +  CDS            lacI (fragment): lac repressor; lacI; The lac repressor binds to the lac operator to inhibit transcription in E. coli. This inhibition can be relieved by adding lactose or isopropyl-β-D-thiogalactopyranoside (IPTG).
  11002..11023   +  protein_bind   CAP binding site: CAP binding activates transcription in the presence of cAMP. E. coli catabolite activator protein
  11038..11068   +  promoter       lac promoter: promoter for the E. coli lac operon
  11072..11094   +  protein_bind   lac operator (fragment): The lac repressor binds to the lac operator to inhibit transcription in E. coli. This inhibition can be relieved by adding lactose or isopropyl-β-D-thiogalactopyranoside (IPTG). lac repressor encoded by lacI
  11137..11155   +  promoter       T3 promoter: promoter for bacteriophage T3 RNA polymerase
  11183..221     +  promoter       RSV promoter (across the origin): Rous sarcoma virus enhancer/promoter
>Addgene plasmid #110848 | pLenti-VQR-P2A-Puro | addgene full sequence | sequence record 211412 | Addgene NGS Result
CTTATGCAATACTCTTGTAGTCTTGCAACATGGTAACGATGAGTTAGCAACATGCCTTACAAGGAGAGAA
AAAGCACCGTGCATGCCGATTGGTGGAAGTAAGGTGGTACGATCGTGCCTTATTAGGAAGGCAACAGACG
GGTCTGACATGGATTGGACGAACCACTGAATTGCCGCATTGCAGAGATATTGTATTTAAGTGCCTAGCTC
GATACATAAACGGGTCTCTCTGGTTAGACCAGATCTGAGCCTGGGAGCTCTCTGGCTAACTAGGGAACCC
ACTGCTTAAGCCTCAATAAAGCTTGCCTTGAGTGCTTCAAGTAGTGTGTGCCCGTCTGTTGTGTGACTCT
GGTAACTAGAGATCCCTCAGACCCTTTTAGTCAGTGTGGAAAATCTCTAGCAGTGGCGCCCGAACAGGGA
CTTGAAAGCGAAAGGGAAACCAGAGGAGCTCTCTCGACGCAGGACTCGGCTTGCTGAAGCGCGCACGGCA
AGAGGCGAGGGGCGGCGACTGGTGAGTACGCCAAAAATTTTGACTAGCGGAGGCTAGAAGGAGAGAGATG
GGTGCGAGAGCGTCAGTATTAAGCGGGGGAGAATTAGATCGCGATGGGAAAAAATTCGGTTAAGGCCAGG
GGGAAAGAAAAAATATAAATTAAAACATATAGTATGGGCAAGCAGGGAGCTAGAACGATTCGCAGTTAAT
CCTGGCCTGTTAGAAACATCAGAAGGCTGTAGACAAATACTGGGACAGCTACAACCATCCCTTCAGACAG
GATCAGAAGAACTTAGATCATTATATAATACAGTAGCAACCCTCTATTGTGTGCATCAAAGGATAGAGAT
AAAAGACACCAAGGAAGCTTTAGACAAGATAGAGGAAGAGCAAAACAAAAGTAAGACCACCGCACAGCAA
GCGGCCGCTGATCTTCAGACCTGGAGGAGGAGATATGAGGGACAATTGGAGAAGTGAATTATATAAATAT
AAAGTAGTAAAAATTGAACCATTAGGAGTAGCACCCACCAAGGCAAAGAGAAGAGTGGTGCAGAGAGAAA
AAAGAGCAGTGGGAATAGGAGCTTTGTTCCTTGGGTTCTTGGGAGCAGCAGGAAGCACTATGGGCGCAGC
GTCAATGACGCTGACGGTACAGGCCAGACAATTATTGTCTGGTATAGTGCAGCAGCAGAACAATTTGCTG
AGGGCTATTGAGGCGCAACAGCATCTGTTGCAACTCACAGTCTGGGGCATCAAGCAGCTCCAGGCAAGAA
TCCTGGCTGTGGAAAGATACCTAAAGGATCAACAGCTCCTGGGGATTTGGGGTTGCTCTGGAAAACTCAT
TTGCACCACTGCTGTGCCTTGGAATGCTAGTTGGAGTAATAAATCTCTGGAACAGATTTGGAATCACACG
ACCTGGATGGAGTGGGACAGAGAAATTAACAATTACACAAGCTTAATACACTCCTTAATTGAAGAATCGC
AAAACCAGCAAGAAAAGAATGAACAAGAATTATTGGAATTAGATAAATGGGCAAGTTTGTGGAATTGGTT
TAACATAACAAATTGGCTGTGGTATATAAAATTATTCATAATGATAGTAGGAGGCTTGGTAGGTTTAAGA
ATAGTTTTTGCTGTACTTTCTATAGTGAATAGAGTTAGGCAGGGATATTCACCATTATCGTTTCAGACCC
ACCTCCCAACCCCGAGGGGACCCAGACCACAATTTTAAAAGAAAAGGGGGGATTGGGGGGTACAGTGCAG
GGGAAAGAATAGTAGACATAATAGCAACAGACATACAAACTAAAGAATTACAAAAACAAATTACAAAAAT
TCAAAATTTTCGGGTTTATTACAGGGACAGCAGAGATCCACTTTGGCGCCGGCTCGAGTGGCTCCGGTGC
CCGTCAGTGGGCAGAGCGCACATCGCCCACAGTCCCCGAGAAGTTGGGGGGAGGGGTCGGCAATTGAACC
GGTGCCTAGAGAAGGTGGCGCGGGGTAAACTGGGAAAGTGATGTCGTGTACTGGCTCCGCCTTTTTCCCG
AGGGTGGGGGAGAACCGTATATAAGTGCAGTAGTCGCCGTGAACGTTCTTTTTCGCAACGGGTTTGCCGC
CAGAACACAGGTGTCGTGACGCGGGATCCGCCACCATGGATAAAAAGTATTCTATTGGTTTAGACATCGG
CACTAATTCCGTTGGATGGGCTGTCATAACCGATGAATACAAAGTACCTTCAAAGAAATTTAAGGTGTTG
GGGAACACAGACCGTCATTCGATTAAAAAGAATCTTATCGGTGCCCTCCTATTCGATAGTGGCGAAACGG
CAGAGGCGACTCGCCTGAAACGAACCGCTCGGAGAAGGTATACACGTCGCAAGAACCGAATATGTTACTT
ACAAGAAATTTTTAGCAATGAGATGGCCAAAGTTGACGATTCTTTCTTTCACCGTTTGGAAGAGTCCTTC
CTTGTCGAAGAGGACAAGAAACATGAACGGCACCCCATCTTTGGAAACATAGTAGATGAGGTGGCATATC
ATGAAAAGTACCCAACGATTTATCACCTCAGAAAAAAGCTAGTTGACTCAACTGATAAAGCGGACCTGAG
GTTAATCTACTTGGCTCTTGCCCATATGATAAAGTTCCGTGGGCACTTTCTCATTGAGGGTGATCTAAAT
CCGGACAACTCGGATGTCGACAAACTGTTCATCCAGTTAGTACAAACCTATAATCAGTTGTTTGAAGAGA
ACCCTATAAATGCAAGTGGCGTGGATGCGAAGGCTATTCTTAGCGCCCGCCTCTCTAAATCCCGACGGCT
AGAAAACCTGATCGCACAATTACCCGGAGAGAAGAAAAATGGGTTGTTCGGTAACCTTATAGCGCTCTCA
CTAGGCCTGACACCAAATTTTAAGTCGAACTTCGACTTAGCTGAAGATGCCAAATTGCAGCTTAGTAAGG
ACACGTACGATGACGATCTCGACAATCTACTGGCACAAATTGGAGATCAGTATGCGGACTTATTTTTGGC
TGCCAAAAACCTTAGCGATGCAATCCTCCTATCTGACATACTGAGAGTTAATACTGAGATTACCAAGGCG
CCGTTATCCGCTTCAATGATCAAAAGGTACGATGAACATCACCAAGACTTGACACTTCTCAAGGCCCTAG
TCCGTCAGCAACTGCCTGAGAAATATAAGGAAATATTCTTTGATCAGTCGAAAAACGGGTACGCAGGTTA
TATTGACGGCGGAGCGAGTCAAGAGGAATTCTACAAGTTTATCAAACCCATATTAGAGAAGATGGATGGG
ACGGAAGAGTTGCTTGTAAAACTCAATCGCGAAGATCTACTGCGAAAGCAGCGGACTTTCGACAACGGTA
GCATTCCACATCAAATCCACTTAGGCGAATTGCATGCTATACTTAGAAGGCAGGAGGATTTTTATCCGTT
CCTCAAAGACAATCGTGAAAAGATTGAGAAAATCCTAACCTTTCGCATACCTTACTATGTGGGACCCCTG
GCCCGAGGGAACTCTCGGTTCGCATGGATGACAAGAAAGTCCGAAGAAACGATTACTCCATGGAATTTTG
AGGAAGTTGTCGATAAAGGTGCGTCAGCTCAATCGTTCATCGAGAGGATGACCAACTTTGACAAGAATTT
ACCGAACGAAAAAGTATTGCCTAAGCACAGTTTACTTTACGAGTATTTCACAGTGTACAATGAACTCACG
AAAGTTAAGTATGTCACTGAGGGCATGCGTAAACCCGCCTTTCTAAGCGGAGAACAGAAGAAAGCAATAG
TAGATCTGTTATTCAAGACCAACCGCAAAGTGACAGTTAAGCAATTGAAAGAGGACTACTTTAAGAAAAT
TGAATGCTTCGATTCTGTCGAGATCTCCGGGGTAGAAGATCGATTTAATGCGTCACTTGGTACGTATCAT
GACCTCCTAAAGATAATTAAAGATAAGGACTTCCTGGATAACGAAGAGAATGAAGATATCTTAGAAGATA
TAGTGTTGACTCTTACCCTCTTTGAAGATCGGGAAATGATTGAGGAAAGACTAAAAACATACGCTCACCT
GTTCGACGATAAGGTTATGAAACAGTTAAAGAGGCGTCGCTATACGGGCTGGGGACGATTGTCGCGGAAA
CTTATCAACGGGATAAGAGACAAGCAAAGTGGTAAAACTATTCTCGATTTTCTAAAGAGCGACGGCTTCG
CCAATAGGAACTTTATGCAGCTGATCCATGATGACTCTTTAACCTTCAAAGAGGATATACAAAAGGCACA
GGTTTCCGGACAAGGGGACTCATTGCACGAACATATTGCGAATCTTGCTGGTTCGCCAGCCATCAAAAAG
GGCATACTCCAGACAGTCAAAGTAGTGGATGAGCTAGTTAAGGTCATGGGACGTCACAAACCGGAAAACA
TTGTAATCGAGATGGCACGCGAAAATCAAACGACTCAGAAGGGGCAAAAAAACAGTCGAGAGCGGATGAA
GAGAATAGAAGAGGGTATTAAAGAACTGGGCAGCCAGATCTTAAAGGAGCATCCTGTGGAAAATACCCAA
TTGCAGAACGAGAAACTTTACCTCTATTACCTACAAAATGGAAGGGACATGTATGTTGATCAGGAACTGG
ACATAAACCGTTTATCTGATTACGACGTCGATCACATTGTACCCCAATCCTTTTTGAAGGACGATTCAAT
CGACAATAAAGTGCTTACACGCTCGGATAAGAACCGAGGGAAAAGTGACAATGTTCCAAGCGAGGAAGTC
GTAAAGAAAATGAAGAACTATTGGCGGCAGCTCCTAAATGCGAAACTGATAACGCAAAGAAAGTTCGATA
ACTTAACTAAAGCTGAGAGGGGTGGCTTGTCTGAACTTGACAAGGCCGGATTTATTAAACGTCAGCTCGT
GGAAACCCGCCAAATCACAAAGCATGTTGCACAGATACTAGATTCCCGAATGAATACGAAATACGACGAG
AACGATAAGCTGATTCGGGAAGTCAAAGTAATCACTTTAAAGTCAAAATTGGTGTCGGACTTCAGAAAGG
ATTTTCAATTCTATAAAGTTAGGGAGATAAATAACTACCACCATGCGCACGACGCTTATCTTAATGCCGT
CGTAGGGACCGCACTCATTAAGAAATACCCGAAGCTAGAAAGTGAGTTTGTGTATGGTGATTACAAAGTT
TATGACGTCCGTAAGATGATCGCGAAAAGCGAACAGGAGATAGGCAAGGCTACAGCCAAATACTTCTTTT
ATTCTAACATTATGAATTTCTTTAAGACGGAAATCACTCTGGCAAACGGAGAGATACGCAAACGACCTTT
AATTGAAACCAATGGGGAGACAGGTGAAATCGTATGGGATAAGGGCCGGGACTTCGCGACGGTGAGAAAA
GTTTTGTCCATGCCCCAAGTCAACATAGTAAAGAAAACTGAGGTGCAGACCGGAGGGTTTTCAAAGGAAT
CGATTCTTCCAAAAAGGAATAGTGATAAGCTCATCGCTCGTAAAAAGGACTGGGACCCGAAAAAGTACGG
TGGCTTCGTGAGCCCTACAGTTGCCTATTCTGTCCTAGTAGTGGCAAAAGTTGAGAAGGGAAAATCCAAG
AAACTGAAGTCAGTCAAAGAATTATTGGGGATAACGATTATGGAGCGCTCGTCTTTTGAAAAGAACCCCA
TCGACTTCCTTGAGGCGAAAGGTTACAAGGAAGTAAAAAAGGATCTCATAATTAAACTACCAAAGTATAG
TCTGTTTGAGTTAGAAAATGGCCGAAAACGGATGTTGGCTAGCGCCGGAGAGCTTCAAAAGGGGAACGAA
CTCGCACTACCGTCTAAATACGTGAATTTCCTGTATTTAGCGTCCCATTACGAGAAGTTGAAAGGTTCAC
CTGAAGATAACGAACAGAAGCAACTTTTTGTTGAGCAGCACAAACATTATCTCGACGAAATCATAGAGCA
AATTTCGGAATTCAGTAAGAGAGTCATCCTAGCTGATGCCAATCTGGACAAAGTATTAAGCGCATACAAC
AAGCACAGGGATAAACCCATACGTGAGCAGGCGGAAAATATTATCCATTTGTTTACTCTTACCAACCTCG
GCGCTCCAGCCGCATTCAAGTATTTTGACACAACGATAGATCGCAAACAGTACAGATCTACCAAGGAGGT
GCTAGACGCGACACTGATTCACCAATCCATCACGGGATTATATGAAACTCGGATAGATTTGTCACAGCTT
GGGGGTGACGGATCCCCCAAGAAGAAGAGGAAAGTCTCGAGCGACTACAAAGACCATGACGGTGATTATA
AAGATCATGACATCGATTACAAGGATGACGATGACAAGGCTGCAGGAGCTAGCGGCAGCGGCGCCACCAA
CTTCAGCCTGCTGAAGCAGGCCGGCGACGTGGAGGAGAACCCCGGCCCCATGACCGAGTACAAGCCCACG
GTGCGCCTCGCCACCCGCGACGACGTCCCCAGGGCCGTACGCACCCTCGCCGCCGCGTTCGCCGACTACC
CCGCCACGCGCCACACCGTCGATCCGGACCGCCACATCGAGCGGGTCACCGAGCTGCAAGAACTCTTCCT
CACGCGCGTCGGGCTCGACATCGGCAAGGTGTGGGTCGCGGACGACGGCGCCGCGGTGGCGGTCTGGACC
ACGCCGGAGAGCGTCGAAGCGGGGGCGGTGTTCGCCGAGATCGGCCCGCGCATGGCCGAGTTGAGCGGTT
CCCGGCTGGCCGCGCAGCAACAGATGGAAGGCCTCCTGGCGCCGCACCGGCCCAAGGAGCCCGCGTGGTT
CCTGGCCACCGTCGGAGTCTCGCCCGACCACCAGGGCAAGGGTCTGGGCAGCGCCGTCGTGCTCCCCGGA
GTGGAGGCGGCCGAGCGCGCCGGGGTGCCCGCCTTCCTGGAGACCTCCGCGCCCCGCAACCTCCCCTTCT
ACGAGCGGCTCGGCTTCACCGTCACCGCCGACGTCGAGGTGCCCGAAGGACCGCGCACCTGGTGCATGAC
CCGCAAGCCCGGTGCCTGAACGCGTTAAGTCGACAATCAACCTCTGGATTACAAAATTTGTGAAAGATTG
ACTGGTATTCTTAACTATGTTGCTCCTTTTACGCTATGTGGATACGCTGCTTTAATGCCTTTGTATCATG
CTATTGCTTCCCGTATGGCTTTCATTTTCTCCTCCTTGTATAAATCCTGGTTGCTGTCTCTTTATGAGGA
GTTGTGGCCCGTTGTCAGGCAACGTGGCGTGGTGTGCACTGTGTTTGCTGACGCAACCCCCACTGGTTGG
GGCATTGCCACCACCTGTCAGCTCCTTTCCGGGACTTTCGCTTTCCCCCTCCCTATTGCCACGGCGGAAC
TCATCGCCGCCTGCCTTGCCCGCTGCTGGACAGGGGCTCGGCTGTTGGGCACTGACAATTCCGTGGTGTT
GTCGGGGAAATCATCGTCCTTTCCTTGGCTGCTCGCCTGTGTTGCCACCTGGATTCTGCGCGGGACGTCC
TTCTGCTACGTCCCTTCGGCCCTCAATCCAGCGGACCTTCCTTCCCGCGGCCTGCTGCCGGCTCTGCGGC
CTCTTCCGCGTCTTCGCCTTCGCCCTCAGACGAGTCGGATCTCCCTTTGGGCCGCCTCCCCGCGTCGACT
TTAAGACCAATGACTTACAAGGCAGCTGTAGATCTTAGCCACTTTTTAAAAGAAAAGGGGGGACTGGAAG
GGCTAATTCACTCCCAACGAAGACAAGATCTGCTTTTTGCTTGTACTGGGTCTCTCTGGTTAGACCAGAT
CTGAGCCTGGGAGCTCTCTGGCTAACTAGGGAACCCACTGCTTAAGCCTCAATAAAGCTTGCCTTGAGTG
CTTCAAGTAGTGTGTGCCCGTCTGTTGTGTGACTCTGGTAACTAGAGATCCCTCAGACCCTTTTAGTCAG
TGTGGAAAATCTCTAGCAGTACGTATAGTAGTTCATGTCATCTTATTATTCAGTATTTATAACTTGCAAA
GAAATGAATATCAGAGAGTGAGAGGAACTTGTTTATTGCAGCTTATAATGGTTACAAATAAAGCAATAGC
ATCACAAATTTCACAAATAAAGCATTTTTTTCACTGCATTCTAGTTGTGGTTTGTCCAAACTCATCAATG
TATCTTATCATGTCTGGCTCTAGCTATCCCGCCCCTAACTCCGCCCATCCCGCCCCTAACTCCGCCCAGT
TCCGCCCATTCTCCGCCCCATGGCTGACTAATTTTTTTTATTTATGCAGAGGCCGAGGCCGCCTCGGCCT
CTGAGCTATTCCAGAAGTAGTGAGGAGGCTTTTTTGGAGGCCTAGGGACGTACCCAATTCGCCCTATAGT
GAGTCGTATTACGCGCGCTCACTGGCCGTCGTTTTACAACGTCGTGACTGGGAAAACCCTGGCGTTACCC
AACTTAATCGCCTTGCAGCACATCCCCCTTTCGCCAGCTGGCGTAATAGCGAAGAGGCCCGCACCGATCG
CCCTTCCCAACAGTTGCGCAGCCTGAATGGCGAATGGG
[124 nt withheld, positions 8509-8632]
C
[91 nt withheld, positions 8634-8724]
A
[49 nt withheld, positions 8726-8774]
CCTTTGACGTTGGAGTCCACGTTCTTT
[37 nt withheld, positions 8802-8838]
ACCCTATCTCGGTCTATTCTTTTGATTTATAAGGGATTTTGCCGATTTCGGCCTATTGGTTAAAAAATGA
GCTGATTTAACAAAAATTTAACGCGAATTTTAACAAAATATTAACGCTTACAATTTAGGTGGCACTTTTC
GGGGAAATGTGCGCGGAACCCCTATTTGTTTATTTTTCTAAATACATTCAAATATGTATCCGCTCATGAG
ACAATAACCCTGATAAATGCTTCAATAATATTGAAAAAGGAAGAGTATGAGTATTCAACATTTCCGTGTC
GCCCTTATTCCCTTTTTTGCGGCATTTTGCCTTCCTGTTTTTGCTCACCCAGAAACGCTGGTGAAAGTAA
AAGATGCTGAAGATCAGTTGGGTGCACGAGTGGGTTACATCGAACTGGATCTCAACAGCGGTAAGATCCT
TGAGAGTTTTCGCCCCGAAGAACGTTTTCCAATGATGAGCACTTTTAAAGTTCTGCTATGTGGCGCGGTA
TTATCCCGTATTGACGCCGGGCAAGAGCAACTCGGTCGCCGCATACACTATTCTCAGAATGACTTGGTTG
AGTACTCACCAGTCACAGAAAAGCATCTTACGGATGGCATGACAGTAAGAGAATTATGCAGTGCTGCCAT
AACCATGAGTGATAACACTGCGGCCAACTTACTTCTGACAACGATCGGAGGACCGAAGGAGCTAACCGCT
TTTTTGCACAACATGGGGGATCATGTAACTCGCCTTGATCGTTGGGAACCGGAGCTGAATGAAGCCATAC
CAAACGACGAGCGTGACACCACGATGCCTGTAGCAATGGCAACAACGTTGCGCAAACTATTAACTGGCGA
ACTACTTACTCTAGCTTCCCGGCAACAATTAATAGACTGGATGGAGGCGGATAAAGTTGCAGGACCACTT
CTGCGCTCGGCCCTTCCGGCTGGCTGGTTTATTGCTGATAAATCTGGAGCCGGTGAGCGTGGGTCTCGCG
GTATCATTGCAGCACTGGGGCCAGATGGTAAGCCCTCCCGTATCGTAGTTATCTACACGACGGGGAGTCA
GGCAACTATGGATGAACGAAATAGACAGATCGCTGAGATAGGTGCCTCACTGATTAAGCATTGGTAACTG
TCAGACCAAGTTTACTCATATATACTTTAGATTGATTTAAAACTTCATTTTTAATTTAAAAGGATCTAGG
TGAAGATCCTTTTTGATAATCTCATGACCAAAATCCCTTAACGTGAGTTTTCGTTCCACTGAGCGTCAGA
CCCCGTAGAAAAGATCAAAGGATCTTCTTGAGATCCTTTTTTTCTGCGCGTAATCTGCTGCTTGCAAACA
AAAAAACCACCGCTACCAGCGGTGGTTTGTTTGCCGGATCAAGAGCTACCAACTCTTTTTCCGAAGGTAA
CTGGCTTCAGCAGAGCGCAGATACCAAATACTGTTCTTCTAGTGTAGCCGTAGTTAGGCCACCACTTCAA
GAACTCTGTAGCACCGCCTACATACCTCGCTCTGCTAATCCTGTTACCAGTGGCTGCTGCCAGTGGCGAT
AAGTCGTGTCTTACCGGGTTGGACTCAAGACGATAGTTACCGGATAAGGCGCAGCGGTCGGGCTGAACGG
GGGGTTCGTGCACACAGCCCAGCTTGGAGCGAACGACCTACACCGAACTGAGATACCTACAGCGTGAGCT
ATGAGAAAGCGCCACGCTTCCCGAAGGGAGAAAGGCGGACAGGTATCCGGTAAGCGGCAGGGTCGGAACA
GGAGAGCGCACGAGGGAGCTTCCAGGGGGAAACGCCTGGTATCTTTATAGTCCTGTCGGGTTTCGCCACC
TCTGACTTGAGCGTCGATTTTTGTGATGCTCGTCAGGGGGGCGGAGCCTATGGAAAAACGCCAGCAACGC
GGCCTTTTTACGGTTCCTGGCCTTTTGCTGGCCTTTTGCTCACATGTTCTTTCCTGCGTTATCCCCTGAT
TCTGTGGATAACCGTATTACCGCCTTTGAGTGAGCTGATACCGCTCGCCGCAGCCGAACGACCGAGCGCA
GCGAGTCAGTGAGCGAGGAAGCGGAAGAGCGCCCAATACGCAAACCGCCTCTCCCCGCGCGTTGGCCGAT
TCATTAATGCAGCTGGCACGACAGGTTTCCCGACTGGAAAGCGGGCAGTGAGCGCAACGCAATTAATGTG
AGTTAGCTCACTCATTAGGCACCCCAGGCTTTACACTTTATGCTTCCGGCTCGTATGTTGTGTGGAATTG
TGAGCGGATAACAATTTCACACAGGAAACAGCTATGACCATGATTACGCCAAGCGCGCAATTAACCCTCA
CTAAAGGGAACAAAAGCTGGAGCTGCAAGCTTAATGTAGT
